Addgene plasmid #175208: pCFB8456
Purpose: Xenopus oocyte expression vector containing YEL004W. Contains T7 RNA polymerase binding site, and adds polyA tail to YEL004W. Used for generation of mRNA, for injection into xenopus laevis oocytes.
Depositing lab: Irina Borodina. Depositing organization: Danmarks Tekniske Universitet. Publication: Deorphanizing solute carriers in Saccharomyces cerevisiae for secondary uptake of xenobiotic compounds. Moller-Hansen I, Saez-Saez J, van der Hoek SA, Dyekjaer JD, Christensen HB, Wright Muelas M, O'Hagan S, Kell DB, Borodina I. Front Microbiol. 2024 Apr 12;15:1376653. doi: 10.3389/fmicb.2024.1376653. PubMed 38680917.
Backbone
  Vector backbone: pNB1u/pLIFE016
  Backbone size w/o insert (bp): 3099
  Vector type: mRNA expression, injection into xenopus oocytes
Growth in bacteria
  Bacterial resistance: Ampicillin, 100 μg/mL
  Growth temperature: 37°C
  Growth strain: DH5alpha
  Copy number: High Copy
Gene/Insert
  Gene/Insert name: YEL004W
  Species: S. cerevisiae (budding yeast)
  Promoter: T7
  Tag / fusion protein: PolyA (C terminal on insert)
  Cloning method: Restriction Enzyme; 5′ cloning site Nt.BbvCI (not destroyed); 3′ cloning site USER cloning (unknown if destroyed)
  Sequencing primers: 5′ AAGGCGATTAAGTTGGGT; 3′ GTGTTCTTGAGGCTGGTTTA
Terms and licenses: Academic/Nonprofit Terms; Industry Terms: Not Available to Industry
Depositor comments: Generated by USER cloning
How to cite: pCFB8456 was a gift from Irina Borodina (Addgene plasmid # 175208 ; http://n2t.net/addgene:175208 ; RRID:Addgene_175208)
