[The description below was written by a language model from this plasmid's Addgene catalogue record and pLannotate feature annotations shown in this document.]
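Description:
pCFB8456 is an in vitro transcription template plasmid built on the pNB1u/pLIFE016 backbone, designed to produce mRNA for microinjection into Xenopus laevis oocytes. It is maintained in E. coli as a high-copy plasmid through a ColE1/pUC-type origin and is selected with ampicillin via the β-lactamase gene and its native promoter. The sequenced record is 4,130 nt. Besides these core elements, the annotation picks up cloning-vector remnants that have no role in the plasmid's use: fragments of lacZα, lacI, rop and the bom region, plus a lac promoter/operator with its CAP site.

The payload is the Saccharomyces cerevisiae open reading frame YEL004W, annotated in the feature table as YEA4, a transporter of UDP-N-acetylglucosamine required for cell wall chitin synthesis. It was inserted by USER cloning. A T7 promoter lies upstream, followed by a short polylinker remnant and the Xenopus β-globin 5′ UTR, which acts as a translational enhancer. The coding sequence is followed by the Xenopus β-globin 3′ UTR. These frog globin UTRs are standard features for stabilising injected transcripts and promoting their efficient translation in oocytes. The catalogue entry states that the vector also adds a poly(A) tail to the transcript, although no poly(A) tract is separately annotated. An SP6 promoter sits beyond the 3′ end of the cassette in the opposite orientation.

T7 RNA polymerase run-off transcription from this plasmid yields YEL004W mRNA that is injected into oocytes to express the yeast protein heterologously. The associated work concerns deorphanizing yeast solute carriers and testing uptake of xenobiotic compounds, which fits its use in oocyte-based transport assays.
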