Features (pLannotate 1.2.2; 16 found; start..end, strand, type, name):
     44..62      -  promoter       SP6 promoter: promoter for bacteriophage SP6 RNA polymerase
    104..120     -  protein_bind   lac operator: The lac repressor binds to the lac operator to inhibit transcription in E. coli. This inhibition can be relieved by adding lactose or isopropyl-β-D-thiogalactopyranoside (IPTG). lac repressor encoded by lacI
    128..158     -  promoter       lac promoter: promoter for the E. coli lac operon
    173..194     -  protein_bind   CAP binding site: CAP binding activates transcription in the presence of cAMP. E. coli catabolite activator protein
    207..299     -  CDS            lacI (fragment): lac repressor; lacI; The lac repressor binds to the lac operator to inhibit transcription in E. coli. This inhibition can be relieved by adding lactose or isopropyl-β-D-thiogalactopyranoside (IPTG).
    482..1070    -  rep_origin     ori: high-copy-number ColE1/pMB1/pBR322/pUC origin of replication
   1241..2101    -  CDS            AmpR: β-lactamase; bla; confers resistance to ampicillin, carbenicillin, and related antibiotics
   2102..2206    -  promoter       AmpR promoter: bla
   2301..2336    +  CDS            rop (fragment): Rop protein, which maintains plasmids at low copy number; rop
   2438..2537    +  misc_feature   bom (fragment): basis of mobility region from pBR322
   2543..2700    -  CDS            lacZα (fragment): LacZα fragment of β-galactosidase; lacZ fragment
   2703..2721    +  promoter       T7 promoter: promoter for bacteriophage T7 RNA polymerase
   2729..2746    +  misc_feature   MCS (fragment): pUC18/19 multiple cloning site
   2753..2795    +  5'UTR          Xenopus globin 5'-UTR: translational enhancer from the 5'-UTR of the major beta-globin gene of Xenopus laevis
   2825..3850    +  CDS            YEA4: YEA4_YEAST - Experimental evidence at protein level: Swiss-Prot protein existence level 1. Sugar transporter that specifically mediates the transport of UDP-N-acetylglucosamine (UDP-GlcNAc) and is required for cell wall chitin synthesis. From Saccharomyces cerevisiae (strain ATCC 204508 / S288c) (Baker's yeast).
   3958..4083    +  3'UTR          Xenopus globin 3'-UTR: 3'-UTR of the major beta-globin gene of Xenopus laevis
>Addgene plasmid #175208 | pCFB8456 | addgene full sequence | sequence record 348146 | Addgene NGS Result
CCCCCCCCCCTGCAGGCGGCCGCCTCGAGGCTAGCTTGAGTATTCTATAGTGTCACCTAAATAGCTTGGC
GTAATCATGGTCATAGCTGTTTCCTGTGTGAAATTGTTATCCGCTCACAATTCCACACAACATACGAGCC
GGAAGCATAAAGTGTAAAGCCTGGGGTGCCTAATGAGTGAGCTAACTCACATTAATTGCGTTGCGCTCAC
TGCCCGCTTTCCAGTCGGGAAACCTGTCGTGCCAGCTGCATTAATGAATCGGCCAACGCGCGGGGAGAGG
CGGTTTGCGTATTGGGCGCTCTTCCGCTTCCTCGCTCACTGACTCGCTGCGCTCGGTCGTTCGGCTGCGG
CGAGCGGTATCAGCTCACTCAAAGGCGGTAATACGGTTATCCACAGAATCAGGGGATAACGCAGGAAAGA
ACATGTGAGCAAAAGGCCAGCAAAAGGCCAGGAACCGTAAAAAGGCCGCGTTGCTGGCGTTTTTCCATAG
GCTCCGCCCCCCTGACGAGCATCACAAAAATCGACGCTCAAGTCAGAGGTGGCGAAACCCGACAGGACTA
TAAAGATACCAGGCGTTTCCCCCTGGAAGCTCCCTCGTGCGCTCTCCTGTTCCGACCCTGCCGCTTACCG
GATACCTGTCCGCCTTTCTCCCTTCGGGAAGCGTGGCGCTTTCTCATAGCTCACGCTGTAGGTATCTCAG
TTCGGTGTAGGTCGTTCGCTCCAAGCTGGGCTGTGTGCACGAACCCCCCGTTCAGCCCGACCGCTGCGCC
TTATCCGGTAACTATCGTCTTGAGTCCAACCCGGTAAGACACGACTTATCGCCACTGGCAGCAGCCACTG
GTAACAGGATTAGCAGAGCGAGGTATGTAGGCGGTGCTACAGAGTTCTTGAAGTGGTGGCCTAACTACGG
CTACACTAGAAGAACAGTATTTGGTATCTGCGCTCTGCTGAAGCCAGTTACCTTCGGAAAAAGAGTTGGT
AGCTCTTGATCCGGCAAACAAACCACCGCTGGTAGCGGTGGTTTTTTTGTTTGCAAGCAGCAGATTACGC
GCAGAAAAAAAGGATCTCAAGAAGATCCTTTGATCTTTTCTACGGGGTCTGACGCTCAGTGGAACGAAAA
CTCACGTTAAGGGATTTTGGTCATGAGATTATCAAAAAGGATCTTCACCTAGATCCTTTTAAATTAAAAA
TGAAGTTTTAAATCAATCTAAAGTATATATGAGTAAACTTGGTCTGACAGTTACCAATGCTTAATCAGTG
AGGCACCTATCTCAGCGATCTGTCTATTTCGTTCATCCATAGTTGCCTGACTCCCCGTCGTGTAGATAAC
TACGATACGGGAGGGCTTACCATCTGGCCCCAGTGCTGCAATGATACCGCGAGACCCACGCTCACCGGCT
CCAGATTTATCAGCAATAAACCAGCCAGCCGGAAGGGCCGAGCGCAGAAGTGGTCCTGCAACTTTATCCG
CCTCCATCCAGTCTATTAATTGTTGCCGGGAAGCTAGAGTAAGTAGTTCGCCAGTTAATAGTTTGCGCAA
CGTTGTTGCCATTGCTACAGGCATCGTGGTGTCACGCTCGTCGTTTGGTATGGCTTCATTCAGCTCCGGT
TCCCAACGATCAAGGCGAGTTACATGATCCCCCATGTTGTGCAAAAAAGCGGTTAGCTCCTTCGGTCCTC
CGATCGTTGTCAGAAGTAAGTTGGCCGCAGTGTTATCACTCATGGTTATGGCAGCACTGCATAATTCTCT
TACTGTCATGCCATCCGTAAGATGCTTTTCTGTGACTGGTGAGTACTCAACCAAGTCATTCTGAGAATAG
TGTATGCGGCGACCGAGTTGCTCTTGCCCGGCGTCAATACGGGATAATACCGCGCCACATAGCAGAACTT
TAAAAGTGCTCATCATTGGAAAACGTTCTTCGGGGCGAAAACTCTCAAGGATCTTACCGCTGTTGAGATC
CAGTTCGATGTAACCCACTCGTGCACCCAACTGATCTTCAGCATCTTTTACTTTCACCAGCGTTTCTGGG
TGAGCAAAAACAGGAAGGCAAAATGCCGCAAAAAAGGGAATAAGGGCGACACGGAAATGTTGAATACTCA
TACTCTTCCTTTTTCAATATTATTGAAGCATTTATCAGGGTTATTGTCTCATGAGCGGATACATATTTGA
ATGTATTTAGAAAAATAAACAAATAGGGGTTCCGCGCACATTTCCCCGAAAAGTGCCACCTGACGTCTAA
GAAACCATTATTATCATGACATTAACCTATAAAAATAGGCGTATCACGAGGCCCTTTCGTCTCGCGCGTT
TCGGTGATGACGGTGAAAACCTCTGACACATGCAGCTCCCGGAGACGGTCACAGCTTGTCTGTAAGCGGA
TGCCGGGAGCAGACAAGCCCGTCAGGGCGCGTCAGCGGGTGTTGGCGGGTGTCGGGGCTGGCTTAACTAT
GCGGCATCAGAGCAGATTGTACTGAGAGTGCACCATATGCGGTGTGAAATACCGCACAGATGCGTAAGGA
GAAAATACCGCATCAGGCGCCATTCGCCATTCAGGCTGCGCAACTGTTGGGAAGGGCGATCGGTGCGGGC
CTCTTCGCTATTACGCCAGCTGGCGAAAGGGGGATGTGCTGCAAGGCGATTAAGTTGGGTAACGCCAGGG
TTTTCCCAGTCACGACGTTGTAAAACGACGGCCAGTGAATTGTAATACGACTCACTATAGGGCGAATTAA
TTCGAGCTCGGTACCCAGCTTGCTTGTTCTTTTTGCAGAAGCTCAGAATAAACGCTCAACTTTGGCAGAT
CAATTCCCGGGGCTGAGGCTTAATATGTGGAACTCACTAAAAGCATTCGCTCTAGTGTTCGGAGGTTGTT
GCTCCAATGTTATTACATTTGAAACCTTAATGAGCAACGAAACAGGCAGCATTAATAATCTCATTACTTT
TTGTCAATTTTTATTTGTTACATGTCAGGGACTCCCCGAATTTCTGGATGTTCATCAACCTTTCCCTTAC
TTCAAGCCTCTGAAAACTCCACTTCACGTTTATGTCATTACTGTCGTTTTATTTTATATTTCATCTACGA
CGAATAATAACGTATTTAAATACAACATATCCATTCCGATTCATATCGTTTTCAGATGCTTCGGAACCGT
AATAACCATGTTTACATGCTGGTTATTAAATGGTAGGAAATATACAAAGATTCAGATTTTATCAACACTA
TTTTTAACCATTGGAGCTATAATTGCCTCATTATTCAAAGATGCTGATTTTCGGTACCAAGATTTGAAAC
TGCAAGCGTGGAAAATTGGAAGTGACCAATCTGTAGATCTCACTTTTATTTTTGGCATTTGTATACTAGT
ACTTTCATCATTCACATCATCTTTACTTTCAGCATACAATGAACGTACGTATCAAAAATATGGAAAGCAT
TGGAAGGAGAATATCTTTTACAGTCATTTTTTATCATTACCTCTCTTTCTATTTAGTCGAAAGCAGTTAA
TTCACGAATATCGAGTGATGAGAAAGTCTGAAAGAATATTGTGTTCAAATTTTGGAGGGAAGATTCTAGT
CCCGCGAGAAGAAACTCTCCTTCTTTTCAATGTGTTAACACAATATTTTTGCGTCAAGGGTGTTAATATC
CTCGCCAGTAAAACAAACGCTCTGACACTTTCCATAACATTACTTGTAAGAAAATTTATAAGTCTTTTAC
TGAGCGTCCGACTTTTCGATAATAACTTGTCATATACTGGCTACATCGGGGTCTACCTAGTCTTTTTTGG
TGCCTTTATATACTCGCTGGGATCAATTCACCCCAGGCAAAATGACAAGGGGGCGATAAAGAAAAGTAAA
TGAATTAAACCTCAGCGAATTCGTGAGAAAGCTTGGGAATAGGCCTTTCAGATCTGCCCGAGACCATGGA
TGAAGTATCTAGAAATAGCTTGATCTGGTTACCACTAAACCAGCCTCAAGAACACCCGAATGGAGTCTCT
AAGCTACATAATACCAACTTACACTTTACAAAATGTTGTCCCCCAAAATGTAGCCATTCGTATCTGCTCC
TAAWAAAAARAAAGTTTCTTCACATTCTAAAAAAAAAAAAAAAAAAAAAAAAAAAAAAAAAAMCCCCCCC
