>Addgene plasmid #175208 | pCFB8456 | depositor partial sequence | sequence record 339705 | YEL004W
ATGTGGAACTCACTAAAAGCATTCGCTCTAGTGTTCGGAGGTTGTTGCTCCAATGTTATTACATTTGAAA
CCTTAATGAGCAACGAAACAGGCAGCATTAATAATCTCATTACTTTTTGTCAATTTTTATTTGTTACATG
TCAGGGACTCCCCGAATTTCTGGATGTTCATCAACCTTTCCCTTACTTCAAGCCTCTGAAAACTCCACTT
CACGTTTATGTCATTACTGTCGTTTTATTTTATATTTCATCTACGACGAATAATAACGTATTTAAATACA
ACATATCCATTCCGATTCATATCGTTTTCAGATGCTTCGGAACCGTAATAACCATGTTTACATGCTGGTT
ATTAAATGGTAGGAAATATACAAAGATTCAGATTTTATCAACACTATTTTTAACCATTGGAGCTATAATT
GCCTCATTATTCAAAGATGCTGATTTTCGGTACCAAGATTTGAAACTGCAAGCGTGGAAAATTGGAAGTG
ACCAATCTGTAGATCTCACTTTTATTTTTGGCATTTGTATACTAGTACTTTCATCATTCACATCATCTTT
ACTTTCAGCATACAATGAACGTACGTATCAAAAATATGGAAAGCATTGGAAGGAGAATATCTTTTACAGT
CATTTTTTATCATTACCTCTCTTTCTATTTAGTCGAAAGCAGTTAATTCACGAATATCGAGTGATGAGAA
AGTCTGAAAGAATATTGTGTTCAAATTTTGGAGGGAAGATTCTAGTCCCGCGAGAAGAAACTCTCCTTCT
TTTCAATGTGTTAACACAATATTTTTGCGTCAAGGGTGTTAATATCCTCGCCAGTAAAACAAACGCTCTG
ACACTTTCCATAACATTACTTGTAAGAAAATTTATAAGTCTTTTACTGAGCGTCCGACTTTTCGATAATA
ACTTGTCATATACTGGCTACATCGGGGTCTACCTAGTCTTTTTTGGTGCCTTTATATACTCGCTGGGATC
AATTCACCCCAGGCAAAATGACAAGGGGGCGATAAAGAAAAGTAAATGA
